Addgene plasmid #149289: pEE385
Purpose: T-DNA encoding TRV2 with Truncated FT augmented gRNA targeting NbAG
Depositing lab: Daniel Voytas. Depositing organization: University of Minnesota. Publication: Multiplexed heritable gene editing using RNA viruses and mobile single guide RNAs. Ellison EE, Nagalakshmi U, Gamo ME, Huang PJ, Dinesh-Kumar S, Voytas DF. Nat Plants. 2020 Jun 1. pii: 10.1038/s41477-020-0670-y. doi: 10.1038/s41477-020-0670-y. PubMed 32483329.
Backbone
  Vector backbone: pEE515
  Vector type: Plant Expression
Growth in bacteria
  Bacterial resistance: Kanamycin, 50 μg/mL
  Growth temperature: 37°C
  Growth strain: DH5alpha
  Copy number: High Copy
Gene/Insert
  Gene/Insert name: p35S:TRV2_NbAGsgRNA2_TrunFT:tNos
  gRNA/shRNA sequence: Unknown
  Species: Tobacco Rattle Virus
  Promoter: 35S
  Cloning method: Restriction Enzyme; 5′ cloning site AarI (destroyed during cloning); 3′ cloning site AarI (destroyed during cloning)
Resource information
  A portion of this plasmid was derived from a plasmid made by: synthesized
Terms and licenses: Academic/Nonprofit Terms; Industry Terms: Not Available to Industry
How to cite: pEE385 was a gift from Daniel Voytas (Addgene plasmid # 149289 ; http://n2t.net/addgene:149289 ; RRID:Addgene_149289)
