[The description below was written by a language model from this plasmid's Addgene catalogue record and pLannotate feature annotations shown in this document.]
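Description:
pEE385 is a binary T-DNA plasmid (about 11 kb, built on the pEE515 backbone) for Agrobacterium-mediated delivery of a recombinant tobacco rattle virus RNA2 (TRV2) genome into plants. The backbone has a pCAMBIA-like layout. A ColE1/pMB1-type origin with the pBR322 bom site gives high-copy propagation in E. coli. The pVS1 oriV, RepA and StaA functions provide replication and stable maintenance in Agrobacterium. Selection in bacteria is by an aphA-3 kanamycin resistance gene, which lies outside the nopaline-type left and right border repeats. No plant selectable marker is annotated within the T-DNA.

Between the borders, an enhanced CaMV 35S promoter with a duplicated enhancer drives transcription of the TRV2 cDNA, which includes the viral capsid protein coding sequence. Downstream of the coat protein gene sits a single guide RNA made of a spacer targeting NbAG (recorded as NbAGsgRNA2; its sequence is not given) and the Streptococcus pyogenes Cas9 scaffold. This is fused at its 3′ end to a short fragment of Arabidopsis FLOWERING LOCUS T. The truncated FT sequence appears to serve as an RNA mobility element rather than a protein-coding unit, in line with the associated work on mobile guide RNAs. The viral 3′ tRNA-like structure is followed by a hammerhead ribozyme, which would trim the transcript to a defined viral 3′ end, and then the NOS terminator. The short "9xHis" annotation in this region is probably a spurious match.

The construct is intended for virus-mediated delivery of sgRNAs for plant gene editing. This would presumably be done alongside a TRV1 construct and in Cas9-expressing plants, although the record does not state those components.
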