Features (pLannotate 1.2.2; 20 found; start..end, strand, type, name):
      1..21      -  misc_feature   MCS (fragment): pUC18/19 multiple cloning site
     96..770     +  promoter       CaMV 35S promoter (enhanced): cauliflower mosaic virus 35S promoter with a duplicated enhancer region
   1330..1941    +  CDS            CP: CAPSD_TRVPP - Experimental evidence at protein level: Swiss-Prot protein existence level 1. Capsid protein self-assembles to form rod-shaped virions about 22 nm in diameter with a central canal enclosing the viral genomic RNA. From Tobacco rattle virus (isolate PpK20) (TRV).
   2327..2402    +  misc_RNA       gRNA scaffold: guide RNA scaffold for the Streptococcus pyogenes CRISPR/Cas9 system
   2410..2508    +  CDS            FT (fragment): FT_ARATH - Experimental evidence at protein level: Swiss-Prot protein existence level 1. Component of the mobile flower-promoting signal (floral stimulus or florigen). Promotes the transition from vegetative growth to flowering. Required for 'SEPALLATA3' (SEP3) and 'FRUITFULL' (FUL) accumulation in mature rosette leaves. Seems to acts in parallel with 'LEAFY' to induce flowering by regulating 'APETALA1'. Translated in leaves and then transported to the shoot apical meristem where it activates the transcription of several floral meristem identity genes. May play a role in both the autonomous an
   2873..2912    +  ncRNA          TLS-PK6: Accession: RF01101 - Pseudoknot of tRNA-like structure
   2908..2963    +  ncRNA          Hammerhead 3: Accession: RF00008 - Hammerhead ribozyme (type III)
   2973..2991    +  CDS            9xHis (fragment): 9xHis affinity tag
   3026..3278    +  terminator     NOS terminator: nopaline synthase terminator and poly(A) signal
   3300..3324    +  misc_feature   RB T-DNA repeat: right border repeat from nopaline C58 T-DNA
   3664..4065    +  CDS            Y4CG_SINFN (fragment): Protein inferred from homology: Swiss-Prot protein existence level 3. From Sinorhizobium fredii (strain NBRC 101917 / NGR234).
   4625..5254    +  CDS            pVS1 StaA: stability protein from the Pseudomonas plasmid pVS1 (Heeb et al., 2000)
   5683..6756    +  CDS            pVS1 RepA: replication protein from the Pseudomonas plasmid pVS1 (Heeb et al., 2000)
   6822..7016    +  rep_origin     pVS1 oriV: origin of replication for the Pseudomonas plasmid pVS1 (Heeb et al., 2000)
   7219..7258    +  CDS            rop (fragment): Rop protein, which maintains plasmids at low copy number; rop
   7360..7500    +  misc_feature   bom: basis of mobility region from pBR322
   7686..8274    -  rep_origin     ori: high-copy-number ColE1/pMB1/pBR322/pUC origin of replication
   8382..8451    -  ncRNA          RNA-OUT: Accession: RF00240 - RNA-OUT
   9699..10493   -  CDS            KanR: aminoglycoside phosphotransferase; aphA-3; confers resistance to kanamycin
  10918..10942   +  misc_feature   LB T-DNA repeat: left border repeat from nopaline C58 T-DNA
>Addgene plasmid #149289 | pEE385 | addgene full sequence | sequence record 305848 | Addgene NGS Result
AAGCTTGCATGCCTGCAGGTCAACATGGTGGAGCACGACACTCTCGTCTACTCCAAGAATATCAAAGATA
CAGTCTCAGAAGACCAGAGGGCTATTGAGACTTTTCAACAAAGGGTAATATCGGGAAACCTCCTCGGATT
CCATTGCCCAGCTATCTGTCACTTCATCGAAAGGACAGTAGAAAAGGAAGATGGCTTCTACAAATGCCAT
CATTGCGATAAAGGAAAGGCTATCGTTCAAGATGCCTCTACCGACAGTGGTCCCAAAGATGGACCCCCAC
CCACGAGGAACATCGTGGAAAAAGAAGACGTTCCAACCACGTCTTCAAAGCAAGTGGATTGATGTGATGG
TCAACATGGTGGAGCACGACACTCTCGTCTACTCCAAGAATATCAAAGATACAGTCTCAGAAGACCAGAG
GGCTATTGAGACTTTTCAACAAAGGGTAATATCGGGAAACCTCCTCGGATTCCATTGCCCAGCTATCTGT
CACTTCATCGAAAGGACAGTAGAAAAGGAAGATGGCTTCTACAAATGCCATCATTGCGATAAAGGAAAGG
CTATCGTTCAAGATGCCTCTACCGACAGTGGTCCCAAAGATGGACCCCCACCCACGAGGAACATCGTGGA
AAAAGAAGACGTTCCAACCACGTCTTCAAAGCAAGTGGATTGATGTGATATCTCCACTGACGTAAGGGAT
GACGCACAATCCCACTATCCTTCGCAAGACCCTTCCTCTATATAAGGAAGTTCATTTCATTTGGAGAGGA
TAAAACATTGCACCTATGGTGTTGCCCTGGCTGGGGTATGTCAGTGATCGCAGTAGAATGTACTAATTGA
CAAGTTGGAGAATACGGTAGAACGTCCTTATCCAACACAGCCTTTATCCCTCTCCCTGACGAGGTTTTTG
TCAGTGTAATATTTCTTTTTGAACTATCCAGCTTAGTACCGTACGGGAAAGTGACTGGTGTGCTTATCTT
TGAAATGTTACTTTGGGTTTCGGTTCTTTAGGTTAGTAAGAAAGCACTTGTCTTCTCATACAAAGGAAAA
CCTGAGACGTATCGCTTACGAAAGTAGCAATGAAAGAAAGGTGGTGGTTTTAATCGCTACCGCAAAAACG
ATGGGGTCGTTTTAATTAACTTCTCCTACGCAAGCGTCTAAACGGACGTTGGGGTTTTGCTAGTTTCTTT
AGAGAAAACTAGCTAAGTCTTTAATGTTATCATTAGAGATGGCATAAATATAATACTTGTGTCTGCTGAT
AAGATCATTTTAATTTGGACGATTAGACTTGTTGAACTACAGGTTACTGAATCACTTGCGCTAATCAACA
TGGGAGATATGTACGATGAATCATTTGACAAGTCGGGCGGTCCTGCTGACTTGATGGACGATTCTTGGGT
GGAATCAGTTTCGTGGAAAGATCTGTTGAAGAAGTTACACAGCATAAAATTTGCACTACAGTCTGGTAGA
GATGAGATCACTGGGTTACTAGCGGCACTGAATAGACAGTGTCCTTATTCACCATATGAGCAGTTTCCAG
ATAAGAAGGTGTATTTCCTTTTAGACTCACGGGCTAACAGTGCTCTTGGTGTGATTCAGAACGCTTCAGC
GTTCAAGAGACGAGCTGATGAGAAGAATGCAGTGGCGGGTGTTACAAATATTCCTGCGAATCCAAACACA
ACGGTTACGACGAACCAAGGGAGTACTACTACTACCAAGGCGAACACTGGCTCGACTTTGGAAGAAGACT
TGTACACTTATTACAAATTCGATGATGCCTCTACAGCTTTCCACAAATCTCTAACTTCGTTAGAGAACAT
GGAGTTGAAGAGTTATTACCGAAGGAACTTTGAGAAAGTATTCGGGATTAAGTTTGGTGGAGCAGCTGCT
AGTTCATCTGCACCGCCTCCAGCGAGTGGAGGTCCGATACGTCCTAATCCCTAGGGATTTAAGGACGTGA
ACTCTGTTGAGATCTCTGTGAAATTCAGAGGGTGGGTGATACCATATTCACTGATGCCATTAGCGACATC
TAAATAGGGCTAATTGTGACTAATTTGAGGGAATTTCCTTTACCATTGACGTCAGTGTCGTTGGTAGCAT
TTGAGTTTCGGAGCATCTTGTTCTGGGGTTTCACACTATCTTTAGAGAAAGTGTTAAGTTAATTAAGTTA
TCTTAATTAAGAGCATAATTATACTGATTTGTCTCTCGTTGATAGAGTCTATCATTCTGTTACTAAAAAT
TTGACAACTCGGTTTGCTGACCTACTGGTTACTGTATCACTTACCCGAGTTAACGAGTCTAGAAACTTGA
TTGTCTTCTCAAGCAGGTTTTAGAGCTAGAAATAGCAAGTTAAAATAAGGCTAGTCCGTTATCAACTTGA
AAAAGTGGCACCGAGTCGGTGCTCCCTAGTCTATAAATATAAGAGACCCTCTTATAGTAAGCAGAGTTGT
TGGAGACGTTCTTGATCCGTTTAATAGATCAATCACTCTAAAGGTTACTTATGGCCAAAGTGCCGGGCAT
GTCCCGAAGACATTAAACTACGGTTCTTTAAGTAGATCCGTGTCTGAAGTTTTAGGTTCAATTTAAACCT
ACGAGATTGACATTCTCGACTGATCTTGATTGATCGGTAAGTCTTTTGTAATTTAATTTTCTTTTTGATT
TTATTTTAAATTGTTATCTGTTTCTGTGTATAGACTGTTTGAGATCGGCGTTTGGCCGACTCATTGTCTT
ACCATAGGGGAACGGACTTTGTTTGTGTTGTTATTTTATTTGTATTTTATTAAAATTCTCAACGATCTGA
AAAAGCCTCGCGGCTAAGAGATTGTTGGGGGGTGAGTAAGTACTTTTAAAGTGATGATGGTTACAAAGGC
AAAAGGGGTAAAACCCCTCGCCTACGTAAGCGTTATTACGCCCGTCTGTACTTATATCAGTACACTGACG
AGTCCCTAAAGGACGAAACGGGAGAACGCTAGCCACCACCACCACCACCACGTGTGAATTACAGGTGACC
AGCTCGAATTTCCCCGATCGTTCAAACATTTGGCAATAAAGTTTCTTAAGATTGAATCCTGTTGCCGGTC
TTGCGATGATTATCATATAATTTCTGTTGAATTACGTTAAGCATGTAATAATTAACATGTAATGCATGAC
GTTATTTATGAGATGGGTTTTTATGATTAGAGTCCCGCAATTATACATTTAATACGCGATAGAAAACAAA
ATATAGCGCGCAAACTAGGATAAATTATCGCGCGCGGTGTCATCTATGTTACTAGATCGGGAATTAAACT
ATCAGTGTTTGACAGGATATATTGGCGGGTAAACCTAAGAGAAAAGAGCGTTTATTAGAATAATCGGATA
TTTAAAAGGGCGTGAAAAGGTTTATCCGTTCGTCCATTTGTATGTGCATGCCAACCACAGGGTTCCCCTC
GGGATCAAAGTACTTTGATCCAACCCCTCCGCTGCTATAGTGCAGTCGGCTTCTGACGTTCAGTGCAGCC
GTCTTCTGAAAACGACATGTCGCACAAGTCCTAAGTTACGCGACAGGCTGCCGCCCTGCCCTTTTCCTGG
CGTTTTCTTGTCGCGTGTTTTAGTCGCATAAAGTAGAATACTTGCGACTAGAACCGGAGACATTACGCCA
TGAACAAGAGCGCCGCCGCTGGCCTGCTGGGCTATGCCCGCGTCAGCACCGACGACCAGGACTTGACCAA
CCAACGGGCCGAACTGCACGCGGCCGGCTGCACCAAGCTGTTTTCCGAGAAGATCACCGGCACCAGGCGC
GACCGCCCGGAGCTGGCCAGGATGCTTGACCACCTACGCCCTGGCGACGTTGTGACAGTGACCAGGCTAG
ACCGCCTGGCCCGCAGCACCCGCGACCTACTGGACATTGCCGAGCGCATCCAGGAGGCCGGCGCGGGCCT
GCGTAGCCTGGCAGAGCCGTGGGCCGACACCACCACGCCGGCCGGCCGCATGGTGTTGACCGTGTTCGCC
GGCATTGCCGAGTTCGAGCGTTCCCTAATCATCGACCGCACCCGGAGCGGGCGCGAGGCCGCCAAGGCCC
GAGGCGTGAAGTTTGGCCCCCGCCCTACCCTCACCCCGGCACAGATCGCGCACGCCCGCGAGCTGATCGA
CCAGGAAGGCCGCACCGTGAAAGAGGCGGCTGCACTGCTTGGCGTGCATCGCTCGACCCTGTACCGCGCA
CTTGAGCGCAGCGAGGAAGTGACGCCCACCGAGGCCAGGCGGCGCGGTGCCTTCCGTGAGGACGCATTGA
CCGAGGCCGACGCCCTGGCGGCCGCCGAGAATGAACGCCAAGAGGAACAAGCATGAAACCGCACCAGGAC
GGCCAGGACGAACCGTTTTTCATTACCGAAGAGATCGAGGCGGAGATGATCGCGGCCGGGTACGTGTTCG
AGCCGCCCGCGCACGTCTCAACCGTGCGGCTGCATGAAATCCTGGCCGGTTTGTCTGATGCCAAGCTGGC
GGCCTGGCCGGCCAGCTTGGCCGCTGAAGAAACCGAGCGCCGCCGTCTAAAAAGGTGATGTGTATTTGAG
TAAAACAGCTTGCGTCATGCGGTCGCTGCGTATATGATGCGATGAGTAAATAAACAAATACGCAAGGGGA
ACGCATGAAGGTTATCGCTGTACTTAACCAGAAAGGCGGGTCAGGCAAGACGACCATCGCAACCCATCTA
GCCCGCGCCCTGCAACTCGCCGGGGCCGATGTTCTGTTAGTCGATTCCGATCCCCAGGGCAGTGCCCGCG
ATTGGGCGGCCGTGCGGGAAGATCAACCGCTAACCGTTGTCGGCATCGACCGCCCGACGATTGACCGCGA
CGTGAAGGCCATCGGCCGGCGCGACTTCGTAGTGATCGACGGAGCGCCCCAGGCGGCGGACTTGGCTGTG
TCCGCGATCAAGGCAGCCGACTTCGTGCTGATTCCGGTGCAGCCAAGCCCTTACGACATATGGGCCACCG
CCGACCTGGTGGAGCTGGTTAAGCAGCGCATTGAGGTCACGGATGGAAGGCTACAAGCGGCCTTTGTCGT
GTCGCGGGCGATCAAAGGCACGCGCATCGGCGGTGAGGTTGCCGAGGCGCTGGCCGGGTACGAGCTGCCC
ATTCTTGAGTCCCGTATCACGCAGCGCGTGAGCTACCCAGGCACTGCCGCCGCCGGCACAACCGTTCTTG
AATCAGAACCCGAGGGCGACGCTGCCCGCGAGGTCCAGGCGCTGGCCGCTGAAATTAAATCAAAACTCAT
TTGAGTTAATGAGGTAAAGAGAAAATGAGCAAAAGCACAAACACGCTAAGTGCCGGCCGTCCGAGCGCAC
GCAGCAGCAAGGCTGCAACGTTGGCCAGCCTGGCAGACACGCCAGCCATGAAGCGGGTCAACTTTCAGTT
GCCGGCGGAGGATCACACCAAGCTGAAGATGTACGCGGTACGCCAAGGCAAGACCATTACCGAGCTGCTA
TCTGAATACATCGCGCAGCTACCAGAGTAAATGAGCAAATGAATAAATGAGTAGATGAATTTTAGCGGCT
AAAGGAGGCGGCATGGAAAATCAAGAACAACCAGGCACCGACGCCGTGGAATGCCCCATGTGTGGAGGAA
CGGGCGGTTGGCCAGGCGTAAGCGGCTGGGTTGCCTGCCGGCCCTGCAATGGCACTGGAACCCCCAAGCC
CGAGGAATCGGCGTGAGCGGTCGCAAACCATCCGGCCCGGTACAAATCGGCGCGGCGCTGGGTGATGACC
TGGTGGAGAAGTTGAAGGCCGCGCAGGCCGCCCAGCGGCAACGCATCGAGGCAGAAGCACGCCCCGGTGA
ATCGTGGCAAGCGGCCGCTGATCGAATCCGCAAAGAATCCCGGCAACCGCCGGCAGCCGGTGCGCCGTCG
ATTAGGAAGCCGCCCAAGGGCGACGAGCAACCAGATTTTTTCGTTCCGATGCTCTATGACGTGGGCACCC
GCGATAGTCGCAGCATCATGGACGTGGCCGTTTTCCGTCTGTCGAAGCGTGACCGACGAGCTGGCGAGGT
GATCCGCTACGAGCTTCCAGACGGGCACGTAGAGGTTTCCGCAGGGCCGGCCGGCATGGCCAGTGTGTGG
GATTACGACCTGGTACTGATGGCGGTTTCCCATCTAACCGAATCCATGAACCGATACCGGGAAGGGAAGG
GAGACAAGCCCGGCCGCGTGTTCCGTCCACACGTTGCGGACGTACTCAAGTTCTGCCGGCGAGCCGATGG
CGGAAAGCAGAAAGACGACCTGGTAGAAACCTGCATTCGGTTAAACACCACGCACGTTGCCATGCAGCGT
ACGAAGAAGGCCAAGAACGGCCGCCTGGTGACGGTATCCGAGGGTGAAGCCTTGATTAGCCGCTACAAGA
TCGTAAAGAGCGAAACCGGGCGGCCGGAGTACATCGAGATCGAGCTAGCTGATTGGATGTACCGCGAGAT
CACAGAAGGCAAGAACCCGGACGTGCTGACGGTTCACCCCGATTACTTTTTGATCGATCCCGGCATCGGC
CGTTTTCTCTACCGCCTGGCACGCCGCGCCGCAGGCAAGGCAGAAGCCAGATGGTTGTTCAAGACGATCT
ACGAACGCAGTGGCAGCGCCGGAGAGTTCAAGAAGTTCTGTTTCACCGTGCGCAAGCTGATCGGGTCAAA
TGACCTGCCGGAGTACGATTTGAAGGAGGAGGCGGGGCAGGCTGGCCCGATCCTAGTCATGCGCTACCGC
AACCTGATCGAGGGCGAAGCATCCGCCGGTTCCTAATGTACGGAGCAGATGCTAGGGCAAATTGCCCTAG
CAGGGGAAAAAGGTCGAAAAGGTCTCTTTCCTGTGGATAGCACGTACATTGGGAACCCAAAGCCGTACAT
TGGGAACCGGAACCCGTACATTGGGAACCCAAAGCCGTACATTGGGAACCGGTCACACATGTAAGTGACT
GATATAAAAGAGAAAAAAGGCGATTTTTCCGCCTAAAACTCTTTAAAACTTATTAAAACTCTTAAAACCC
GCCTGGCCTGTGCATAACTGTCTGGCCAGCGCACAGCCGAAGAGCTGCAAAAAGCGCCTACCCTTCGGTC
GCTGCGCTCCCTACGCCCCGCCGCTTCGCGTCGGCCTATCGCGGCCGCTGGCCGCTCAAAAATGGCTGGC
CTACGGCCAGGCAATCTACCAGGGCGCGGACAAGCCGCGCCGTCGCCACTCGACCGCCGGCGCCCACATC
AAGGCACCCTGCCTCGCGCGTTTCGGTGATGACGGTGAAAACCTCTGACACATGCAGCTCCCGGAGACGG
TCACAGCTTGTCTGTAAGCGGATGCCGGGAGCAGACAAGCCCGTCAGGGCGCGTCAGCGGGTGTTGGCGG
GTGTCGGGGCGCAGCCATGACCCAGTCACGTAGCGATAGCGGAGTGTATACTGGCTTAACTATGCGGCAT
CAGAGCAGATTGTACTGAGAGTGCACCATATGCGGTGTGAAATACCGCACAGATGCGTAAGGAGAAAATA
CCGCATCAGGCGCTCTTCCGCTTCCTCGCTCACTGACTCGCTGCGCTCGGTCGTTCGGCTGCGGCGAGCG
GTATCAGCTCACTCAAAGGCGGTAATACGGTTATCCACAGAATCAGGGGATAACGCAGGAAAGAACATGT
GAGCAAAAGGCCAGCAAAAGGCCAGGAACCGTAAAAAGGCCGCGTTGCTGGCGTTTTTCCATAGGCTCCG
CCCCCCTGACGAGCATCACAAAAATCGACGCTCAAGTCAGAGGTGGCGAAACCCGACAGGACTATAAAGA
TACCAGGCGTTTCCCCCTGGAAGCTCCCTCGTGCGCTCTCCTGTTCCGACCCTGCCGCTTACCGGATACC
TGTCCGCCTTTCTCCCTTCGGGAAGCGTGGCGCTTTCTCATAGCTCACGCTGTAGGTATCTCAGTTCGGT
GTAGGTCGTTCGCTCCAAGCTGGGCTGTGTGCACGAACCCCCCGTTCAGCCCGACCGCTGCGCCTTATCC
GGTAACTATCGTCTTGAGTCCAACCCGGTAAGACACGACTTATCGCCACTGGCAGCAGCCACTGGTAACA
GGATTAGCAGAGCGAGGTATGTAGGCGGTGCTACAGAGTTCTTGAAGTGGTGGCCTAACTACGGCTACAC
TAGAAGGACAGTATTTGGTATCTGCGCTCTGCTGAAGCCAGTTACCTTCGGAAAAAGAGTTGGTAGCTCT
TGATCCGGCAAACAAACCACCGCTGGTAGCGGTGGTTTTTTTGTTTGCAAGCAGCAGATTACGCGCAGAA
AAAAAGGATCTCAAGAAGATCCTTTGATCTTTTCTACGGGGTCTGACGCTCAGTGGAACGAAAACTCACG
TTAAGGGCTGATGAATCCCCTAATGATTTTTATCAAAATCATTAAGTTAAGGTAGATACACATCTTGTCA
TATGATCAAATGGTTTCGCCAAAAATCAATAATCAGACAACAAAATGTGCGAACTCGATATTTTACACGA
CTCTCTTTACCAATTCTGCCCCGAATTACACTTAAAACGACTCAACAGCTTAACGTTGGCTTGCCACGCC
TTACTTGACTGTAAAACTCTCACTCTTACCGAACTTGGCCGTAACCTGCCAACCAAAGCGAGAACAAAAC
ATAACATCAAACGAATCGACCGATTGTTAGGTAATCGTCACCTCCACAAAGAGCGACTCGCTGTATACCG
TTGGCATGCTAGCTTTATCTGTTCGGGCAATACGATGCCCATTGTACTTGTTGACTGGTCTGATATCCGT
GAGCAAAAACGGCTTATGGTATTGCGAGCTTCAGTCGCACTACACGGTCGTTCTGTTACTCTTTATGAGA
AAGCGTTCCCGCTTTCAGAGCAATGTTCAAAGAAAGCTCATGACCAATTTCTAGCCGACCTTGCGAGCAT
TCTACCGAGTAACACCACACCGCTCATTGTCAGTGATGCTGGCTTTAAAGTGCCATGGTATAAATCCGTT
GAGAAGCTGGGTTGGTACTGGTTAAGTCGAGTAAGAGGAAAAGTACAATATGCAGACCTAGGAGCGGAAA
ACTGGAAACCTATCAGCAACTTACATGATATGTCATCTAGTCACTCAAAGACTTTAGGCTATAAGAGGCT
GACTAAAAGCAATCCAATCTCATGCCAAATTCTATTGTATAAATCTCGCTCTAAAGGCCGAAAAAATCAG
CGCTCGACACGGACTCATTGTCACCACCCGTCACCTAAAATCTACTCAGCGTCGGCAAAGGAGCCATGGA
TTCTAGCAACTAACTTACCTGTTGAAATTCGAACACCCAAACAACTTGTTAATATCTATTCGAAGCGAAT
GCAGATTGAAGAAACCTTCCGAGACTTGAAAAGTCCTGCCTACGGACTAGGCCTACGCCATAGCCGAACG
AGCAGCTCAGAGCGTTTTGATATCATGCTGCTAATCGCCCTGATGCTTCAACTAACATGTTGGCTTGCGG
GCGTTCATGCTCAGAAACAAGGTTGGGACAAGCACTTCCAGGCTAACACAGTCAGAAATCGAAACGTACT
CTCAACAGTTCGCTTAGGCATGGAAGTTTTGCGGCATTCTGGCTACACAATAACAAGGGAAGACTCACTC
GTGGCTGCAACCCTGCTTACTCAAAATCTATTCACACATGGTTACGTTTTGGGGAAATTATGAGGGGATC
TCTCAGCGTTAAGGGATTTTGGTCATGCATTCTAGGTACTAAAACAATTCATCCAGTAAAATATAATATT
TTATTTTCTCCCAATCAGGCTTGATCCCCAGTAAGTCAAAAAATAGCTCGACATACTGTTCTTCCCCGAT
ATCCTCCCTGATCGACCGGACGCAGAAGGCAATGTCATACCACTTGTCCGCCCTGCCGCTTCTCCCAAGA
TCAATAAAGCCACTTACTTTGCCATCTTTCACAAAGATGTTGCTGTCTCCCAGGTCGCCGTGGGAAAAGA
CAAGTTCCTCTTCGGGCTTTTCCGTCTTTAAAAAATCATACAGCTCGCGCGGATCTTTAAATGGAGTGTC
TTCTTCCCAGTTTTCGCAATCCACATCGGCCAGATCGTTATTCAGTAAGTAATCCAATTCGGCTAAGCGG
CTGTCTAAGCTATTCGTATAGGGACAATCCGATATGTCGATGGAGTGAAAGAGCCTGATGCACTCCGCAT
ACAGCTCGATAATCTTTTCAGGGCTTTGTTCATCTTCATACTCTTCCGAGCAAAGGACGCCATCGGCCTC
ACTCATGAGCAGATTGCTCCAGCCATCATGCCGTTCAAAGTGCAGGACCTTTGGAACAGGCAGCTTTCCT
TCCAGCCATAGCATCATGTCCTTTTCCCGTTCCACATCATAGGTGGTCCCTTTATACCGGCTGTCCGTCA
TTTTTAAATATAGGTTTTCATTTTCTCCCACCAGCTTATATACCTTAGCAGGAGACATTCCTTCCGTATC
TTTTACGCAGCGGTATTTTTCGATCAGTTTTTTCAATTCCGGTGATATTCTCATTTTAGCCATTTATTAT
TTCCTTCCTCTTTTCTACAGTATTTAAAGATACCCCAAGAAGCTAATTATAACAAGACGAACTCCAATTC
ACTGTTCCTTGCATTCTAAAACCTTAAATACCAGAAAACAGCTTTTTCAAAGTTGTTTTCAAAGTTGGCG
TATAACATAGTATCGACGGAGCCGATTTTGAAACCGCGGTGATCACAGGCAGCAACGCTCTGTCATCGTT
ACAATCAACATGCTACCCTCCGCGAGATCATCCGTGTTTCAAACCCGGCAGCTTAGTTGCCGTTCTTCCG
AATAGCATCGGTAACATGAGCAAAGTCTGCCGCCTTACAACGGCTCTCCCGCTGACGCCGTCCCGGACTG
ATGGGCTGCCTGTATCGAGTGGTGATTTTGTGCCGAGCTGCCGGTCGGGGAGCTGTTGGCTGGCTGGTGG
CAGGATATATTGTGGTGTAAACAAATTGACGCTTAGACAACTTAATAACACATTGCGGACGTTTTTAATG
TACTGAATTAACGCCGAATTAATTCCTAGGCCACCATGTTGGGCCCGGCGCGCC
